Addgene plasmid #147619: pnEA-NvG-HsNot3_656-753_T
Purpose: Bacterial Expression of HsNot3_656-753
Depositing lab: Elisa Izaurralde. Depositing organization: Max Planck Institute for Developmental Biology. Publication: Structure and assembly of the NOT module of the human CCR4-NOT complex. Boland A, Chen Y, Raisch T, Jonas S, Kuzuoglu-Ozturk D, Wohlbold L, Weichenrieder O, Izaurralde E. Nat Struct Mol Biol. 2013 Nov;20(11):1289-97. doi: 10.1038/nsmb.2681. Epub 2013 Oct 13. PubMed 24121232.
Backbone
  Vector backbone: Unknown
  Vector type: Bacterial Expression
Growth in bacteria
  Bacterial resistance: Ampicillin, 100 μg/mL
  Growth temperature: 37°C
  Growth strain: DH5alpha
  Copy number: Low Copy
Gene/Insert
  Gene/Insert name: HsNot3_656-753 (alt name: NOT3 cloned from a clone of Kazusa: KIAA0691)
  Species: H. sapiens (human)
  Entrez Gene: CNOT3 (a.k.a. IDDSADF, LENG2, NOT3, NOT3H)
  Cloning method: Unknown
Terms and licenses: Academic/Nonprofit Terms; Industry Terms: Not Available to Industry
Depositor comments: sequence given by NCBI:NM_014516.3. Plasmids from this collection were made available to the research community and donated after the lab closed. Please note that the sequence provided by the depositing laboratory may be theoretical/predicted or based on Sanger sequencing results. There may be discrepancies between sequencing results obtained by Addgene and the depositor sequence. If an Addgene verified sequence is not available, please contact before placing your order to request that our lab fully sequence the plasmid.
How to cite: pnEA-NvG-HsNot3_656-753_T was a gift from Elisa Izaurralde (Addgene plasmid # 147619 ; http://n2t.net/addgene:147619 ; RRID:Addgene_147619)
