[The description below was written by a language model from this plasmid's Addgene catalogue record and pLannotate feature annotations shown in this document.]
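Description:
pnEA-NvG-HsNot3_656-753_T is a 7.1 kb bacterial expression plasmid for producing a C-terminal fragment (residues 656–753) of human CNOT3 (NOT3), a subunit of the CCR4-NOT deadenylase complex. The catalogue lists the backbone as unknown, but the annotated features show a pET-like, pBR322-derived architecture. This includes a ColE1/pMB1-type origin accompanied by the bom region and the rop gene, which fits the recorded low copy number. An ampicillin resistance cassette (bla with its own promoter) provides selection. Several non-contiguous fragments of the tetracycline resistance gene and its promoter are also detected. These appear to be remnants of the parental pBR322 sequence interrupted by the inserted expression elements, not a functional marker.

The expression cassette is driven by a T7 promoter followed by a lac operator and the phage T7 gene 10 ribosome binding site. A plasmid-borne lacI gene supplies the repressor, so transcription is IPTG-inducible in hosts that provide T7 RNA polymerase. The annotated coding regions begin with a maltose binding protein sequence lacking a signal peptide, which would keep the product cytosolic. A short gap separates it from the CNOT3 fragment, suggesting an N-terminal MBP fusion; the record does not describe any linker or protease site between them. The annotation tool matched the insert to the mouse orthologue, but the catalogue states that it is human, cloned from a Kazusa cDNA clone. A short match to T7 gene 10-derived sequence lies just upstream of the T7 terminator. The plasmid comes from structural work on the NOT module of human CCR4-NOT and is suited to recombinant production of this domain. The depositor sequence may be theoretical.
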