Features (pLannotate 1.2.2; 20 found; start..end, strand, type, name):
    104..208     +  promoter       AmpR promoter: bla
    209..1069    +  CDS            AmpR: β-lactamase; bla; confers resistance to ampicillin, carbenicillin, and related antibiotics
   1240..1828    +  rep_origin     ori: high-copy-number ColE1/pMB1/pBR322/pUC origin of replication
   2014..2156    -  misc_feature   bom: basis of mobility region from pBR322
   2258..2449    -  CDS            rop: Rop protein, which maintains plasmids at low copy number; rop
   2466..2846    +  CDS            YPB1_ECOLX: Protein predicted: Swiss-Prot protein existence level 4. From Escherichia coli.
   3088..3712    -  CDS            TcR (fragment): tetracycline efflux protein; tet; confers resistance to tetracycline
   3727..3748    -  protein_bind   CAP binding site: CAP binding activates transcription in the presence of cAMP. E. coli catabolite activator protein
   3761..4843    -  CDS            lacI: lac repressor; lacI; The lac repressor binds to the lac operator to inhibit transcription in E. coli. This inhibition can be relieved by adding lactose or isopropyl-β-D-thiogalactopyranoside (IPTG).
   4844..4921    -  promoter       lacI promoter: lacI
   4929..5208    -  CDS            TcR (fragment): tetracycline efflux protein; tet; confers resistance to tetracycline
   5230..5248    +  promoter       T7 promoter: promoter for bacteriophage T7 RNA polymerase
   5249..5273    +  protein_bind   lac operator: The lac repressor binds to the lac operator to inhibit transcription in E. coli. This inhibition can be relieved by adding lactose or isopropyl-β-D-thiogalactopyranoside (IPTG). lac repressor encoded by lacI
   5288..5310    +  RBS            RBS: efficient ribosome binding site from bacteriophage T7 gene 10 (Olins and Rangwala, 1989)
   5321..6417    +  CDS            MBP (fragment): maltose binding protein from E. coli; malE (mutated); This version of the gene does not encode a signal sequence, so MBP will remain in the cytosol.
   6466..6759    +  CDS            Cnot3 (fragment): CNOT3_MOUSE - Also known as Not3. Experimental evidence at protein level: Swiss-Prot protein existence level 1. Component of the CCR4-NOT complex which is one of the major cellular mRNA deadenylases and is linked to various cellular processes including bulk mRNA degradation, miRNA-mediated repression, translational repression during translational initiation and general transcription regulation. Additional complex functions may be a consequence of its influence on mRNA expression. May be involved in metabolic regulation; may be involved in recruitment of the CCR4-NOT complex to deadenylation ta
   6800..6849    +  CDS            SET1 (fragment): solubility-enhancement tag derived from T7 phage gene 10B
   6857..6904    +  terminator     T7 terminator: transcription terminator for bacteriophage T7 RNA polymerase
   6927..7031    -  CDS            TcR (fragment): tetracycline efflux protein; tet; confers resistance to tetracycline
   7079..7107    -  promoter       tet promoter: E. coli promoter for tetracycline efflux protein gene
>Addgene plasmid #147619 | pnEA-NvG-HsNot3_656-753_T | depositor full sequence | sequence record 290066 | Full Sequence
TTCTTGAAGACGAAAGGGCCTCGTGATACGCCTATTTTTATAGGTTAATGTCATGATAATAATGGTTTCT
TAGACGTCAGGTGGCACTTTTCGGGGAAATGTGCGCGGAACCCCTATTTGTTTATTTTTCTAAATACATT
CAAATATGTATCCGCTCATGAGACAATAACCCTGATAAATGCTTCAATAATATTGAAAAAGGAAGAGTAT
GAGTATTCAACATTTCCGTGTCGCCCTTATTCCCTTTTTTGCGGCATTTTGCCTTCCTGTTTTTGCTCAC
CCAGAAACGCTGGTGAAAGTAAAAGATGCTGAAGATCAGTTGGGTGCACGAGTGGGTTACATCGAACTGG
ATCTCAACAGCGGTAAGATCCTTGAGAGTTTTCGCCCCGAAGAACGTTTTCCAATGATGAGCACTTTTAA
AGTTCTGCTATGTGGCGCGGTATTATCCCGTGTTGACGCCGGGCAAGAGCAACTCGGTCGCCGCATACAC
TATTCTCAGAATGACTTGGTTGAGTACTCACCAGTCACAGAAAAGCATCTTACGGATGGCATGACAGTAA
GAGAATTATGCAGTGCTGCCATAACCATGAGTGATAACACTGCGGCCAACTTACTTCTGACAACGATCGG
AGGACCGAAGGAGCTAACCGCTTTTTTGCACAACATGGGGGATCATGTAACTCGCCTTGATCGTTGGGAA
CCGGAGCTGAATGAAGCCATACCAAACGACGAGCGTGACACCACGATGCCTGCAGCAATGGCAACAACGT
TGCGCAAACTATTAACTGGCGAACTACTTACTCTAGCTTCCCGGCAACAATTAATAGACTGGATGGAGGC
GGATAAAGTTGCAGGACCACTTCTGCGCTCGGCCCTTCCGGCTGGCTGGTTTATTGCTGATAAATCTGGA
GCCGGTGAGCGTGGGTCTCGCGGTATCATTGCAGCACTGGGGCCAGATGGTAAGCCCTCCCGTATCGTAG
TTATCTACACGACGGGGAGTCAGGCAACTATGGATGAACGAAATAGACAGATCGCTGAGATAGGTGCCTC
ACTGATTAAGCATTGGTAACTGTCAGACCAAGTTTACTCATATATACTTTAGATTGATTTAAAACTTCAT
TTTTAATTTAAAAGGATCTAGGTGAAGATCCTTTTTGATAATCTCATGACCAAAATCCCTTAACGTGAGT
TTTCGTTCCACTGAGCGTCAGACCCCGTAGAAAAGATCAAAGGATCTTCTTGAGATCCTTTTTTTCTGCG
CGTAATCTGCTGCTTGCAAACAAAAAAACCACCGCTACCAGCGGTGGTTTGTTTGCCGGATCAAGAGCTA
CCAACTCTTTTTCCGAAGGTAACTGGCTTCAGCAGAGCGCAGATACCAAATACTGTCCTTCTAGTGTAGC
CGTAGTTAGGCCACCACTTCAAGAACTCTGTAGCACCGCCTACATACCTCGCTCTGCTAATCCTGTTACC
AGTGGCTGCTGCCAGTGGCGATAAGTCGTGTCTTACCGGGTTGGACTCAAGACGATAGTTACCGGATAAG
GCGCAGCGGTCGGGCTGAACGGGGGGTTCGTGCACACAGCCCAGCTTGGAGCGAACGACCTACACCGAAC
TGAGATACCTACAGCGTGAGCTATGAGAAAGCGCCACGCTTCCCGAAGGGAGAAAGGCGGACAGGTATCC
GGTAAGCGGCAGGGTCGGAACAGGAGAGCGCACGAGGGAGCTTCCAGGGGGAAACGCCTGGTATCTTTAT
AGTCCTGTCGGGTTTCGCCACCTCTGACTTGAGCGTCGATTTTTGTGATGCTCGTCAGGGGGGCGGAGCC
TATGGAAAAACGCCAGCAACGCGGCCTTTTTACGGTTCCTGGCCTTTTGCTGGCCTTTTGCTCACATGTT
CTTTCCTGCGTTATCCCCTGATTCTGTGGATAACCGTATTACCGCCTTTGAGTGAGCTGATACCGCTCGC
CGCAGCCGAACGACCGAGCGCAGCGAGTCAGTGAGCGAGGAAGCGGAAGAGCGCCTGATGCGGTATTTTC
TCCTTACGCATCTGTGCGGTATTTCACACCGCATATATGGTGCACTCTCAGTACAATCTGCTCTGATGCC
GCATAGTTAAGCCAGTATACACTCCGCTATCGCTACGTGACTGGGTCATGGCTGCGCCCCGACACCCGCC
AACACCCGCTGACGCGCCCTGACGGGCTTGTCTGCTCCCGGCATCCGCTTACAGACAAGCTGTGACCGTC
TCCGGGAGCTGCATGTGTCAGAGGTTTTCACCGTCATCACCGAAACGCGCGAGGCAGCTGCGGTAAAGCT
CATCAGCGTGGTCGTGAAGCGATTCACAGATGTCTGCCTGTTCATCCGCGTCCAGCTCGTTGAGTTTCTC
CAGAAGCGTTAATGTCTGGCTTCTGATAAAGCGGGCCATGTTAAGGGCGGTTTTTTCCTGTTTGGTCACT
GATGCCTCCGTGTAAGGGGGATTTCTGTTCATGGGGGTAATGATACCGATGAAACGAGAGAGGATGCTCA
CGATACGGGTTACTGATGATGAACATGCCCGGTTACTGGAACGTTGTGAGGGTAAACAACTGGCGGTATG
GATGCGGCGGGACCAGAGAAAAATCACTCAGGGTCAATGCCAGCGCTTCGTTAATACAGATGTAGGTGTT
CCACAGGGTAGCCAGCAGCATCCTGCGATGCAGATCCGGAACATAATGGTGCAGGGCGCTGACTTCCGCG
TTTCCAGACTTTACGAAACACGGAAACCGAAGACCATTCATGTTGTTGCTCAGGTCGCAGACGTTTTGCA
GCAGCAGTCGCTTCACGTTCGCTCGCGTATCGGTGATTCATTCTGCTAACCAGTAAGGCAACCCCGCCAG
CCTAGCCGGGTCCTCAACGACAGGAGCACGATCATGCGCACCCGTGGCCAGGACCCAACGCTGCCCGAGA
TGCGCCGCGTGCGGCTGCTGGAGATGGCGGACGCGATGGATATGTTCTGCCAAGGGTTGGTTTGCGCATT
CACAGTTCTCCGCAAGAATTGATTGGCTCCAATTCTTGGAGTGGTGAATCCGTTAGCGAGGTGCCGCCGG
CTTCCATTCAGGTCGAGGTGGCCCGGCTCCATGCACCGCGACGCAACGCGGGGAGGCAGACAAGGTATAG
GGCGGCGCCTACAATCCATGCCAACCCGTTCCATGTGCTCGCCGAGGCGGCATAAATCGCCGTGACGATC
AGCGGTCCAGTGATCGAAGTTAGGCTGGTAAGAGCCGCGAGCGATCCTTGAAGCTGTCCCTGATGGTCGT
CATCTACCTGCCTGGACAGCATGGCCTGCAACGCGGGCATCCCGATGCCGCCGGAAGCGAGAAGAATCAT
AATGGGGAAGGCCATCCAGCCTCGCGTCGCGAACGCCAGCAAGACGTAGCCCAGCGCGTCGGCCGCCATG
CCGGCGATAATGGCCTGCTTCTCGCCGAAACGTTTGGTGGCGGGACCAGTGACGAAGGCTTGAGCGAGGG
CGTGCAAGATTCCGAATACCGCAAGCGACAGGCCGATCATCGTCGCGCTCCAGCGAAAGCGGTCCTCGCC
GAAAATGACCCAGAGCGCTGCCGGCACCTGTCCTACGAGTTGCATGATAAAGAAGACAGTCATAAGTGCG
GCGACGATAGTCATGCCCCGCGCCCACCGGAAGGAGCTGACTGGGTTGAAGGCTCTCAAGGGCATCGGTC
GAGATCCCGGTGCCTAATGAGTGAGCTAACTTACATTAATTGCGTTGCGCTCACTGCCCGCTTTCCAGTC
GGGAAACCTGTCGTGCCAGCTGCATTAATGAATCGGCCAACGCGCGGGGAGAGGCGGTTTGCGTATTGGG
CGCCAGGGTGGTTTTTCTTTTCACCAGTGAGACGGGCAACAGCTGATTGCCCTTCACCGCCTGGCCCTGA
GAGAGTTGCAGCAAGCGGTCCACGCTGGTTTGCCCCAGCAGGCGAAAATCCTGTTTGATGGTGGTTAACG
GCGGGATATAACATGAGCTGTCTTCGGTATCGTCGTATCCCACTACCGAGATATCCGCACCAACGCGCAG
CCCGGACTCGGTAATGGCGCGCATTGCGCCCAGCGCCATCTGATCGTTGGCAACCAGCATCGCAGTGGGA
ACGATGCCCTCATTCAGCATTTGCATGGTTTGTTGAAAACCGGACATGGCACTCCAGTCGCCTTCCCGTT
CCGCTATCGGCTGAATTTGATTGCGAGTGAGATATTTATGCCAGCCAGCCAGACGCAGACGCGCCGAGAC
AGAACTTAATGGGCCCGCTAACAGCGCGATTTGCTGGTGACCCAATGCGACCAGATGCTCCACGCCCAGT
CGCGTACCGTCTTCATGGGAGAAAATAATACTGTTGATGGGTGTCTGGTCAGAGACATCAAGAAATAACG
CCGGAACATTAGTGCAGGCAGCTTCCACAGCAATGGCATCCTGGTCATCCAGCGGATAGTTAATGATCAG
CCCACTGACGCGTTGCGCGAGAAGATTGTGCACCGCCGCTTTACAGGCTTCGACGCCGCTTCGTTCTACC
ATCGACACCACCACGCTGGCACCCAGTTGATCGGCGCGAGATTTAATCGCCGCGACAATTTGCGACGGCG
CGTGCAGGGCCAGACTGGAGGTGGCAACGCCAATCAGCAACGACTGTTTGCCCGCCAGTTGTTGTGCCAC
GCGGTTGGGAATGTAATTCAGCTCCGCCATCGCCGCTTCCACTTTTTCCCGCGTTTTCGCAGAAACGTGG
CTGGCCTGGTTCACCACGCGGGAAACGGTCTGATAAGAGACACCGGCATACTCTGCGACATCGTATAACG
TTACTGGTTTCACATTCACCACCCTGAATTGACTCTCTTCCGGGCGCTATCATGCCATACCGCGAAAGGT
TTTGCGCCATTCGATGGTGTCCGGGATCTCGACGCTCTCCCTTATGCGACTCCTGCATTAGGAAGCAGCC
CAGTAGTAGGTTGAGGCCGTTGAGCACCGCCGCCGCAAGGAATGGTGCATGCAAGGAGATGGCGCCCAAC
AGTCCCCCGGCCACGGGGCCTGCCACCATACCCACGCCGAAACAAGCGCTCATGAGCCCGAAGTGGCGAG
CCCGATCTTCCCCATCGGTGATGTCGGCGATATAGGCGCCAGCAACCGCACCTGTGGCGCCGGTGATGCC
GGCCACGATGCGTCCGGCGTAGAGGATCGAGATCTCGATCCCGCGAAATTAATACGACTCACTATAGGGG
AATTGTGAGCGGATAACAATTCCCCACTAGTAATAATTTTGTTTAACTTTAAGAAGGAGATATACCATGG
AAACTGAAGAAGGTAAACTGGTAATCTGGATTAACGGCGATAAAGGCTATAACGGTCTCGCTGAAGTCGG
TAAGAAATTCGAGAAAGATACCGGAATTAAAGTCACCGTTGAGCATCCGGATAAACTGGAAGAGAAATTC
CCACAGGTTGCGGCAACTGGCGATGGCCCTGACATTATCTTCTGGGCACACGACCGCTTTGGTGGCTACG
CTCAATCTGGCCTGTTGGCTGAAATCACCCCGGACAAAGCGTTCCAGGACAAGCTGTATCCGTTTACCTG
GGATGCCGTACGTTACAACGGCAAGCTGATTGCTTACCCGATCGCTGTTGAAGCGTTATCGCTGATTTAT
AACAAAGACCTGCTGCCGAACCCGCCAAAAACCTGGGAAGAGATCCCGGCGCTGGATAAAGAACTGAAAG
CGAAAGGTAAGAGCGCCCTGATGTTCAACCTGCAAGAACCGTACTTCACCTGGCCGCTGATTGCTGCTGA
CGGGGGTTATGCGTTCAAGTATGAAAACGGCAAGTACGACATTAAAGACGTGGGCGTGGATAACGCTGGC
GCGAAAGCGGGTCTGACCTTCCTGGTTGACCTGATTAAAAACAAACACATGAATGCAGACACCGATTACT
CCATCGCAGAAGCTGCCTTTAATAAAGGCGAAACAGCGATGACCATCAACGGCCCGTGGGCATGGTCCAA
CATCGACACCAGCAAAGTGAATTATGGTGTAACGGTACTGCCGACCTTCAAGGGTCAACCATCCAAACCG
TTCGTTGGCGTGCTGAGCGCAGGTATTAACGCCGCCAGTCCGAACAAAGAGCTGGCAAAAGAGTTCCTCG
AAAACTATCTGCTGACTGATGAAGGTCTGGAAGCGGTTAATAAAGACAAACCGCTGGGTGCCGTAGCGCT
GAAGTCTTACGAGGAAGAGTTGGCGAAAGATCCACGTATTGCCGCCACGATGGAAAACGCCCAGAAAGGT
GAAATCATGCCGAACATCCCGCAGATGTCCGCTTTCTGGTATGCCGTGCGTACTGCGGTGATCAACGCCG
CCAGCGGTCGTCAGACTGTCGATGAAGCCCTTAAAGACGCGCAGACTGGTACCGGCAGCGGCGAAAACCT
TTACTTCCAGGGCCATATGCTCGAGCACTCGGACACTGTGGAATTCTACCAGCGCCTGTCGACCGAGACA
CTCTTCTTCATCTTCTACTATCTGGAGGGCACTAAGGCACAGTATCTGGCAGCCAAGGCCCTAAAGAAGC
AGTCATGGCGATTCCACACCAAGTACATGATGTGGTTCCAGAGGCACGAGGAGCCCAAGACCATCACTGA
CGAGTTTGAGCAGGGCACCTACATCTACTTTGACTACGAGAAGTGGGGCCAGCGGAAGAAGGAAGGCTTC
ACCTTTGAGTACCGCTACCTGGAGGACCGGGACCTCCAGTGAGGATCCTAATAGTCTAGAGCTAGCCCTA
GGAGATCCGGCTGCTAACAAAGCCCGAAAGGAAGCTGAGTTGGCTGCTGCCACCGCTGAGCAATAACTAG
CATAACCCCTTGGGGCCTCTAAACGGGTCTTGAGGGGTTTTTTGCTGAAAGGAGGAACTATATCCGGATA
TCCCGCAAGAGGCCCGGCAGTACCGGCATAACCAAGCCTATGCCTACAGCATCCAGGGTGACGGTGCCGA
GGATGACGATGAGCGCATTGTTAGATTTCATACACGGTGCCTGACTGCGTTAGCAATTTAACTGTGATAA
ACTACCGCATTAAAGCTTATCGATGATAAGCTGTCAAACATGAGAA
